>Addgene plasmid #67283 | pfbiRS | addgene partial sequence | sequence record 119399 | LacI-R 5'-GGCATACTCTGCGACATCGT-3'
ATTCACCACCCTGAATTGACTCTCTTCCGGGCGCTATCATGCCATACCGCGAAAGGTTTTGCGCCATTCG
ATGGTGTCCGGGATCTCGACGCTCTCCCTTATGCGACTCCTGCATTAGGAAATTAATACGACTCACTATA
GGGGAATTGTGAGCGGATAACAATTCCCCTGTAGAAATAATTTTGTTTAACTTTAATAAGGAGATATACC
ATGGGCAGCAGCCATCACCATCATCACCACAGCCAGGATCCGAATTCGAACTCCGAGCACGGCGCCGATC
TGGGTGTCCCACTGGTCCCTCCGCCCGCCGTAACGCCGAGTCCTGCAGCTCTGCGACGTGTATTGCGGCG
AGCCCGCGACGGTGTCGCCCTGAACGTGGATGAAGCCGCCATCGCGATGACGGCACGCGGCGACGATCTC
GCCGACCTGTGTGCCAGCGCGGCCCGGGTGCGCGACGCCGGGTTGACCACGGCGGGGCGGCGCGGTCCGA
ACGGCAGGCTGCCGGTGAGCTACTCGCGCAAGGTGTTCATCCCGGTGACACATCTGTGCCGCGACACGTG
CCACTACTGCACGTTCGTGACCGTGCCCGGCAAGCTGCGCGCGCAGGGCATGGGCATGTACATGGAGCCT
GACGAGATCCTGGACGTCGCCCGTCAAGGAGCTGAACTGGGTTGCAAAGAGGCCCTTTTCACGCTCGGCG
ACCGCCCCGAGGACCGGTGGGAGGAAGCCCGCCAGTGGCTGGACGAGCGTGGTTACGACTCCACGCTGGA
CTACGTCCGGGCCATGGCGATCCGCGTGCTCGAAGAGACCGGCCTGCTGCCGCATCTCAATCCCGGCGTC
ATGAGCTGGTCGGAGCTGTCGCGGCTCAAGCCGGTCGCGCCGTCGATGGGCATGATGCTGGAGACCACGT
CGCGGCGCCTGTTCGAGACCAAAGGCGAAGCGCACTACGGCAGCCCGGACAAGGATCCCGCGGTGCGCCT
GCGCACGCTCGACGACGCGGGACGGCTGTCCATCCCGTTCACCACGGGACTGCTGGTGGGCATCGGTGAG
ACGCTG
