>Addgene plasmid #67283 | pfbiRS | addgene partial sequence | sequence record 119408 | DuetUP2 5'-GATTATGCGGCCGTGTACAA-3'
TTAAGCATTATGCGGCCGCAAGCTTCTACGCGGCCAGGGGCGCGTAGGTGGTGGTGCGCTGGCGGGCGGG
ACGGCCGATGCCCTCGGCGATCGCGACCAGCTCTTCGACGGTCTTGGCCGAACCGTTCTCGGAGCCGGCC
ATGCGGGAGATGGTCTCCTCCATGAGCGTGCCGCCGAGGTCGTTGGCGCCGCCACGCAGCATGACCTGCG
TGCGCTCGATGCCGAGCTTGACCCAGCTGGTCTGGATGTGGTCGATCCGGCCGTGCAGCATGATCCGGGC
CAGGGCGTGGACGGCACGGTTGTCGCGGTGCGTCGGGCCGGGGCGGGAGCCGCCGGCCAGGTACAGCGGC
GACGACTGGTGCACGAACGGCAGCGGCACGAACTCGGTGAACCCGCCGGTGCGGTCCTGGATGGACTTGA
TGACGTTGAGGTGTCCGACCCAGTGACGTGGCTGGTCGACGTGGCCGTACATCATGGTCGAGCTGGACCG
CAGGCCGACCTCGTGCGCGGTGGTGATCACCTCGATCCACATCGAGGTGGGCAGCTTGCCCTTGGTGAGC
ACCCAGCGGACCTCGTCGTCGAGGATCTCGGCGGCCGTGCCGGGGATGGTGTCCAGCCCGGCCTCGCGCA
GCACGGTCAGCCATTCACGGATCGACATGCCGCTGCGGGTCACGCCGTTGGCGATCTCCATCGGCGAGAA
CGCGTGCACATGCATCGACGGCACACGCTTCTTGACCGCACGCACCAGATCGGCGTATCCGGTCACGGGC
AGTTCAGGGTCGATGCCGCCCTGCATACACACCTCGGTGGCACCTGCGACGTGCGCCTCCCAGGCACGGT
CGGCGACCTCGTCGACCGAGAGCGAGTACGCGTCGGCGTCGCCCTTGCGCTGCGCGAACGCGCAGAACCG
GCAGCCGGTGTAGCAGATGTTGGTGAAGTTGATGTTGCGGTTGACGACGAACGTGACGTCGTCACCGACG
GCATCGCGGCGCAGTGAATCAGCCAGTGCGGTAACGGCTTCCAGCGCAGGGCCGTCGGCGGTTGCCAGCG
CCAGGTACTCGTCGTC
