[The description below was written by a language model from this plasmid's Addgene catalogue record.]
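Description:
pfbiRS is a bacterial expression plasmid built on the Novagen pRSFDuet-1 backbone, carrying the fbiC gene of Mycobacterium smegmatis, which encodes Fo synthase. The catalogue lists the vector type as mammalian expression, but this conflicts with the rest of the record. pRSFDuet-1 is an E. coli co-expression vector, the depositor notes that the gene is induced with IPTG, and BL21 is named as the expression strain. Duet vectors of this family generally use T7 promoter/lac operator cassettes with a plasmid-borne lacI repressor and replicate from the RSF1030-derived origin, although no feature table is provided here to confirm the individual elements. Selection is by kanamycin resistance, and the copy number is recorded as unknown. The backbone is about 3.8 kb and the complete construct about 6.5 kb.

The roughly 2.7 kb fbiC insert was cloned between the EcoRI and HindIII sites, both of which are retained. This places it in frame with the backbone's N-terminal polyhistidine tag, so the enzyme is made as a His-tagged fusion. No mutations are known. Fo synthase makes Fo, the deazaflavin chromophore that is the core of coenzyme F420, a compound E. coli does not normally make. According to the depositor, Fo is found in the culture medium after induction, so the plasmid serves as a means of producing Fo in a heterologous host. The associated publication concerns the second chromophore in Drosophila photolyase/cryptochrome family photoreceptors, which suggests the Fo was used in studying those proteins. Because the Duet backbones are designed to be compatible with other plasmids, pfbiRS could in principle be co-maintained with a second expression vector, though the record does not describe such use.
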