Addgene plasmid #67283: pfbiRS
Purpose: Expresses the fbiC gene from Mycobacterium smegmatis
Depositing lab: Aziz Sancar. Depositing organization: University of North Carolina at Chapel Hill. Publication: The second chromophore in Drosophila photolyase/cryptochrome family photoreceptors. Selby CP, Sancar A. Biochemistry. 2012 Jan 10;51(1):167-71. doi: 10.1021/bi201536w. Epub 2011 Dec 27. PubMed 22175817.
Backbone
  Vector backbone: pRSFDuet-1
  Backbone manufacturer: Novagen
  Backbone size w/o insert (bp): 3829
  Total vector size (bp): 6500
  Vector type: Mammalian Expression
Growth in bacteria
  Bacterial resistance: Kanamycin, 50 μg/mL
  Growth temperature: 37°C
  Growth strain: DH5alpha
  Growth instructions: Use strain BL21 for induction/expression
  Copy number: Unknown
Gene/Insert
  Gene/Insert name: fbiC gene from Mycobacterium smegmatis (alt name: Fo synthase)
  Species: Mycobacterium smegmatis
  Insert size (bp): 2700
  Mutation: non known
  GenBank ID: NC_008596.1
  Tag / fusion protein: polyhistidine (N terminal on backbone)
  Cloning method: Restriction Enzyme; 5′ cloning site EcoRI (not destroyed); 3′ cloning site HindIII (not destroyed)
  Sequencing primers: 5′ LacI-R; 3′ DuetUP2
Terms and licenses: Academic/Nonprofit Terms; Industry Terms: Not Available to Industry
Depositor comments: Gene is induced with IPTG. Following induction, Fo present in media.
How to cite: pfbiRS was a gift from Aziz Sancar (Addgene plasmid # 67283 ; http://n2t.net/addgene:67283 ; RRID:Addgene_67283)
